>Addgene plasmid #245764 | pBD24 | addgene full sequence | sequence record 486795 | Addgene NGS Result
CTTTCCTGCGTTATCCCCTGATTCTGTGGATAACCGTATTACCGCCTTTGAGTGAGCTGATACCGCTCGC
CGCAGCCGAACGACCGAGCGCAGCGAGTCAGTGAGCGAGGAAGCGGAAGAGCGCCCAATACGCAAACCGC
CTCTCCCCGCGCGTTGGCCGATTCATTAATGCAGCTGGCACGACAGGTTTCCCGACTGGAAAGCGGGCAG
TGAGCGCAACGCAATTAATACGCGTACCGCTAGCCAGGAAGAGTTTGTAGAAACGCAAAAAGGCCATCCG
TCAGGATGGCCTTCTGCTTAGTTTGATGCCTGGCAGTTTATGGCGGGCGTCCTGCCCGCCACCCTCCGGG
CCGTTGCTTCACAACGTTCAAATCCGCTCCCGGCGGATTTGTCCTACTCAGGAGAGCGTTCACCGACAAA
CAACAGATAAAACGAAAGGCCCAGTCTTCCGACTGAGCCTTTCGTTTTATTTGATGCCTGGCAGTTCCCT
ACTCTCGCGTTAACGCTAGCATGGATGTTTTCCCAGTCACGACGTTGTAAAACGACGGCCAGTCTTAAGC
TCGGGCCCCAAATAATGATTTTATTTTGACTGATAGTGACCTGTTCGTTGCAACAAATTGATGAGCAATG
CTTTTTTATAATGCCAACTTTGTACAAAAAAGCAGGCTCCGAATTCGCCCTTGGACTAGTCATATGGGTA
CCATGCGGGAGTATAAGATTGTTGTGCTCGGATCTGGAGGAGTAGGAAAATCCGCACTGACGGTACAATT
CGTGCAGGGAATTTTCGTAGAGAAGTATGACCCAACAATTGAGGATAGTTACAGAAAGCAAGTGGAAGTC
GACGGCCAGCAATGTATGCTTGAGATACTGGATACAGCAGGAACGGAGCAATTCACAGCGATGCGTGATT
TGTACATGAAGAATGGACAAGGATTTGTTCTCGTTTATTCAATTACTGCTCAATCGACATTCAATGATCT
TATGGATCTTCGTGATCAGATTCTTCGTGTCAAAGATACGGACGAGGTTCCAATGATTTTGGTAGGAAAT
AAGTGTGATTTGGAAGACGAACGAGTTGTTGGAAAAGATCAGGGACAGAATCTCGCCAGGCAGTTTGGAT
CAGCATTCCTTGAAACCTCTGCAAAAGCAAAGATTAACGTCAGCGAGGTGTTCTACGACCTCGTTCGTCA
AATAAACCGACGTTATCCCGAATCTGGTCGACGCCAGGGACAATCAAATAAGCAGTGCTGCTCGTGTGTC
ATCATGGGTACCAGTGGTTCCGGAGGATCTGGAGGATCTGGTATGGTCTCAAAGGGTGAAGAAGATAACA
TGGCAATTATTAAAGAGTTTATGCGTTTCAAGGTGCATATGGAGGGATCTGTCAATGGGCATGAGTTTGA
AATTGAAGGTGAAGGAGAAGGCCGACCATATGAGGGAACACAAACCGCAAAACTAAAGGTAACTAAAGGC
GGACCATTACCATTCGCCTGGGACATCCTCTCTCCACAGTTCATGTATGGAAGTAAAGCTTATGTTAAAC
ATCCGGCAGATATACCAGATTATTTGAAACTTTCATTCCCGGAGGGTTTTAAGTGGGAACGCGTAATGAA
TTTTGAAGACGGAGGAGTTGTTACAGTGACGCAAGACTCAAGCCTCCAAGATGGAGAATTTATTTATAAA
GTCAAACTTCGAGGAACGAATTTCCCCTCGGATGGACCTGTTATGCAGAAGAAGACTATGGGATGGGAAG
CTTCAAGTGAAAGAATGTACCCTGAAGACGGTGCTCTTAAGGGAGAGATTAAACAACGTCTTAAATTGAA
AGATGGAGGACATTACGATGCTGAGGTGAAGACAACTTACAAAGCCAAAAAACCAGTTCAGCTGCCAGGA
GCGTACAATGTTAATATTAAACTGGATATCACCTCCCACAACGAGGATTACACTATCGTTGAGCAATATG
AAAGAGCTGAAGGGCGGCACTCGACAGGTGGCATGGATGAATTGTATAAGTAGCATATGGCGGCCGCGGA
AGGGCGCATTCGACCCAGCTTTCTTGTACAAAGTTGGCATTATAAAAAATAATTGCTCATCAATTTGTTG
CAACGAACAGGTCACTATCAGTCAAAATAAAATCATTATTTGCCATCCAGCTGATATCCCCTATAGTGAG
TCGTATTACATGGTCATAGCTGTTTCCTGGCAGCTCTGGCCCGTGTCTCAAAATCTCTGATGTTACATTG
CACAAGATAAAAATATATCATCATGCCTCCTCTAGACCAGCCAGGACAGAAATGCCTCGACTTCGCTGCT
ACCCAAGGTTGCCGGGTGACGCACACCGTGGAAACGGATGAAGGCACGAACCCAGTGGACATAAGCCTGT
TCGGTTCGTAAGCTGTAATGCAAGTAGCGTATGCGCTCACGCAACTGGTCCAGAACCTTGACCGAACGCA
GCGGTGGTAACGGCGCAGTGGCGGTTTTCATGGCTTGTTATGACTGTTTTTTTGGGGTACAGTCTATGCC
TCGGGCATCCAAGCAGCAAGCGCGTTACGCCGTGGGTCGATGTTTGATGTTATGGAGCAGCAACGATGTT
ACGCAGCAGGGCAGTCGCCCTAAAACAAAGTTAAACATTATGAGGGAAGCGGTGATCGCCGAAGTATCGA
CTCAACTATCAGAGGTAGTTGGCGTCATCGAGCGCCATCTCGAACCGACGTTGCTGGCCGTACATTTGTA
CGGCTCCGCAGTGGATGGCGGCCTGAAGCCACACAGTGATATTGATTTGCTGGTTACGGTGACCGTAAGG
CTTGATGAAACAACGCGGCGAGCTTTGATCAACGACCTTTTGGAAACTTCGGCTTCCCCTGGAGAGAGCG
AGATTCTCCGCGCTGTAGAAGTCACCATTGTTGTGCACGACGACATCATTCCGTGGCGTTATCCAGCTAA
GCGCGAACTGCAATTTGGAGAATGGCAGCGCAATGACATTCTTGCAGGTATCTTCGAGCCAGCCACGATC
GACATTGATCTGGCTATCTTGCTGACAAAAGCAAGAGAACATAGCGTTGCCTTGGTAGGTCCAGCGGCGG
AGGAACTCTTTGATCCGGTTCCTGAACAGGATCTATTTGAGGCGCTAAATGAAACCTTAACGCTATGGAA
CTCGCCGCCCGACTGGGCTGGCGATGAGCGAAATGTAGTGCTTACGTTGTCCCGCATTTGGTACAGCGCA
GTAACCGGCAAAATCGCGCCGAAGGATGTCGCTGCCGACTGGGCAATGGAGCGCCTGCCGGCCCAGTATC
AGCCCGTCATACTTGAAGCTAGACAGGCTTATCTTGGACAAGAAGAAGATCGCTTGGCCTCGCGCGCAGA
TCAGTTGGAAGAATTTGTCCACTACGTGAAAGGCGAGATCACCAAGGTAGTCGGCAAATAACCCTCGAGC
CACCCATGACCAAAATCCCTTAACGTGAGTTACGCGTCGTTCCACTGAGCGTCAGACCCCGTAGAAAAGA
TCAAAGGATCTTCTTGAGATCCTTTTTTTCTGCGCGTAATCTGCTGCTTGCAAACAAAAAAACCACCGCT
ACCAGCGGTGGTTTGTTTGCCGGATCAAGAGCTACCAACTCTTTTTCCGAAGGTAACTGGCTTCAGCAGA
GCGCAGATACCAAATACTGTTCTTCTAGTGTAGCCGTAGTTAGGCCACCACTTCAAGAACTCTGTAGCAC
CGCCTACATACCTCGCTCTGCTAATCCTGTTACCAGTGGCTGCTGCCAGTGGCGATAAGTCGTGTCTTAC
CGGGTTGGACTCAAGACGATAGTTACCGGATAAGGCGCAGCGGTCGGGCTGAACGGGGGGTTCGTGCACA
CAGCCCAGCTTGGAGCGAACGACCTACACCGAACTGAGATACCTACAGCGTGAGCTATGAGAAAGCGCCA
CGCTTCCCGAAGGGAGAAAGGCGGACAGGTATCCGGTAAGCGGCAGGGTCGGAACAGGAGAGCGCACGAG
GGAGCTTCCAGGGGGAAACGCCTGGTATCTTTATAGTCCTGTCGGGTTTCGCCACCTCTGACTTGAGCGT
CGATTTTTGTGATGCTCGTCAGGGGGGCGGAGCCTATGGAAAAACGCCAGCAACGCGGCCTTTTTACGGT
TCCTGGCCTTTTGCTGGCCTTTTGCTCACATGTT
Features (pLannotate 1.2.2; 13 found; start..end, strand, type, name):
    121..213     +  CDS            lacI (fragment): lac repressor; lacI; The lac repressor binds to the lac operator to inhibit transcription in E. coli. This inhibition can be relieved by adding lactose or isopropyl-β-D-thiogalactopyranoside (IPTG).
    268..295     -  terminator     rrnB T2 terminator: transcription terminator T2 from the E. coli rrnB gene
    427..470     +  terminator     rrnB T1 terminator: Escherichia coli rrnB; transcription terminator T1 from the E. coli rrnB gene
    517..553     -  CDS            lacZα (fragment): LacZα fragment of β-galactosidase; lacZ fragment
    569..668     +  protein_bind   attL1: mutant version of attL; recombination site for the Gateway® LR reaction LR Clonase™
    703..1245    +  CDS            RAP1B: RAP1B_HUMAN - Experimental evidence at protein level: Swiss-Prot protein existence level 1. GTP-binding protein that possesses intrinsic GTPase activity. Contributes to the polarizing activity of KRIT1 and CDH5 in the establishment and maintenance of correct endothelial cell polarity and vascular lumen. Required for the localization of phosphorylated PRKCZ, PARD3 and TIAM1 to the cell junction. Plays a role in the establishment of basal endothelial barrier function. From Homo sapiens (Human).
   1303..2010    +  CDS            mCherry: mCherry is a basic (constitutively fluorescent) red fluorescent protein published in 2004, derived from Discosoma sp.. It is reported to be a very rapidly-maturing monomer with low acid sensitivity.
   2043..2142    -  protein_bind   attL2: mutant version of attL; recombination site for the Gateway® LR reaction LR Clonase™
   2160..2178    -  promoter       T7 promoter: promoter for bacteriophage T7 RNA polymerase
   2368..2391    +  promoter       Pc promoter (fragment): intI1 (promoter lies within the coding sequence); class 1 integron promoter
   2567..2623    +  CDS            GmR (fragment): gentamycin acetyltransferase; aacC1; confers resistance to gentamycin
   2630..3421    +  CDS            SmR: aminoglycoside adenylyltransferase (Murphy, 1985); aadA; confers resistance to spectinomycin and streptomycin
   3514..4102    +  rep_origin     ori: high-copy-number ColE1/pMB1/pBR322/pUC origin of replication
