>Addgene plasmid #245764 | pBD24 | analyzer sequence | sequence record 483110
CTTTCCTGCGTTATCCCCTGATTCTGTGGATAACCGTATTACCGCCTTTGAGTGAGCTGATACCGCTCGC
CGCAGCCGAACGACCGAGCGCAGCGAGTCAGTGAGCGAGGAAGCGGAAGAGCGCCCAATACGCAAACCGC
CTCTCCCCGCGCGTTGGCCGATTCATTAATGCAGCTGGCACGACAGGTTTCCCGACTGGAAAGCGGGCAG
TGAGCGCAACGCAATTAATACGCGTACCGCTAGCCAGGAAGAGTTTGTAGAAACGCAAAAAGGCCATCCG
TCAGGATGGCCTTCTGCTTAGTTTGATGCCTGGCAGTTTATGGCGGGCGTCCTGCCCGCCACCCTCCGGG
CCGTTGCTTCACAACGTTCAAATCCGCTCCCGGCGGATTTGTCCTACTCAGGAGAGCGTTCACCGACAAA
CAACAGATAAAACGAAAGGCCCAGTCTTCCGACTGAGCCTTTCGTTTTATTTGATGCCTGGCAGTTCCCT
ACTCTCGCGTTAACGCTAGCATGGATGTTTTCCCAGTCACGACGTTGTAAAACGACGGCCAGTCTTAAGC
TCGGGCCCCAAATAATGATTTTATTTTGACTGATAGTGACCTGTTCGTTGCAACAAATTGATGAGCAATG
CTTTTTTATAATGCCAACTTTGTACAAAAAAGCAGGCTCCGAATTCGCCCTTGGACTAGTCATATGGGTA
CCATGCGGGAGTATAAGATTGTTGTGCTCGGATCTGGAGGAGTAGGAAAATCCGCACTGACGGTACAATT
CGTGCAGGGAATTTTCGTAGAGAAGTATGACCCAACAATTGAGGATAGTTACAGAAAGCAAGTGGAAGTC
GACGGCCAGCAATGTATGCTTGAGATACTGGATACAGCAGGAACGGAGCAATTCACAGCGATGCGTGATT
TGTACATGAAGAATGGACAAGGATTTGTTCTCGTTTATTCAATTACTGCTCAATCGACATTCAATGATCT
TATGGATCTTCGTGATCAGATTCTTCGTGTCAAAGATACGGACGAGGTTCCAATGATTTTGGTAGGAAAT
AAGTGTGATTTGGAAGACGAACGAGTTGTTGGAAAAGATCAGGGACAGAATCTCGCCAGGCAGTTTGGAT
CAGCATTCCTTGAAACCTCTGCAAAAGCAAAGATTAACGTCAGCGAGGTGTTCTACGACCTCGTTCGTCA
AATAAACCGACGTTATCCCGAATCTGGTCGACGCCAGGGACAATCAAATAAGCAGTGCTGCTCGTGTGTC
ATCATGGGTACCAGTGGTTCCGGAGGATCTGGAGGATCTGGTATGGTCTCAAAGGGTGAAGAAGATAACA
TGGCAATTATTAAAGAGTTTATGCGTTTCAAGGTGCATATGGAGGGATCTGTCAATGGGCATGAGTTTGA
AATTGAAGGTGAAGGAGAAGGCCGACCATATGAGGGAACACAAACCGCAAAACTAAAGGTAACTAAAGGC
GGACCATTACCATTCGCCTGGGACATCCTCTCTCCACAGTTCATGTATGGAAGTAAAGCTTATGTTAAAC
ATCCGGCAGATATACCAGATTATTTGAAACTTTCATTCCCGGAGGGTTTTAAGTGGGAACGCGTAATGAA
TTTTGAAGACGGAGGAGTTGTTACAGTGACGCAAGACTCAAGCCTCCAAGATGGAGAATTTATTTATAAA
GTCAAACTTCGAGGAACGAATTTCCCCTCGGATGGACCTGTTATGCAGAAGAAGACTATGGGATGGGAAG
CTTCAAGTGAAAGAATGTACCCTGAAGACGGTGCTCTTAAGGGAGAGATTAAACAACGTCTTAAATTGAA
AGATGGAGGACATTACGATGCTGAGGTGAAGACAACTTACAAAGCCAAAAAACCAGTTCAGCTGCCAGGA
GCGTACAATGTTAATATTAAACTGGATATCACCTCCCACAACGAGGATTACACTATCGTTGAGCAATATG
AAAGAGCTGAAGGGCGGCACTCGACAGGTGGCATGGATGAATTGTATAAGTAGCATATGGCGGCCGCGGA
AGGGCGAATTCGACCCAGCTTTCTTGTACAAAGTTGGCATTATAAAAAATAATTGCTCATCAATTTGTTG
CAACGAACAGGTCACTATCAGTCAAAATAAAATCATTATTTGCCATCCAGCTGATATCCCCTATAGTGAG
TCGTATTACATGGTCATAGCTGTTTCCTGGCAGCTCTGGCCCGTGTCTCAAAATCTCTGATGTTACATTG
CACAAGATAAAAATATATCATCATGCCTCCTCTAGACCAGCCAGGACAGAAATGCCTCGACTTCGCTGCT
GCCCAAGGTTGCCGGGTGACGCACACCGTGGAAACGGATGAAGGCACGAACCCAGTGGACATAAGCCTGT
TCGGTTCGTAAGCTGTAATGCAAGTAGCGTATGCGCTCACGCAACTGGTCCAGAACCTTGACCGAACGCA
GCGGTGGTAACGGCGCAGTGGCGGTTTTCATGGCTTGTTATGACTGTTTTTTTGGGGTACAGTCTATGCC
TCGGGCATCCAAGCAGCAAGCGCGTTACGCCGTGGGTCGATGTTTGATGTTATGGAGCAGCAACGATGTT
ACGCAGCAGGGCAGTCGCCCTAAAACAAAGTTAAACATCATGAGGGAAGCGGTGATCGCCGAAGTATCGA
CTCAACTATCAGAGGTAGTTGGCGTCATCGAGCGCCATCTCGAACCGACGTTGCTGGCCGTACATTTGTA
CGGCTCCGCAGTGGATGGCGGCCTGAAGCCACACAGTGATATTGATTTGCTGGTTACGGTGACCGTAAGG
CTTGATGAAACAACGCGGCGAGCTTTGATCAACGACCTTTTGGAAACTTCGGCTTCCCCTGGAGAGAGCG
AGATTCTCCGCGCTGTAGAAGTCACCATTGTTGTGCACGACGACATCATTCCGTGGCGTTATCCAGCTAA
GCGCGAACTGCAATTTGGAGAATGGCAGCGCAATGACATTCTTGCAGGTATCTTCGAGCCAGCCACGATC
GACATTGATCTGGCTATCTTGCTGACAAAAGCAAGAGAACATAGCGTTGCCTTGGTAGGTCCAGCGGCGG
AGGAACTCTTTGATCCGGTTCCTGAACAGGATCTATTTGAGGCGCTAAATGAAACCTTAACGCTATGGAA
CTCGCCGCCCGACTGGGCTGGCGATGAGCGAAATGTAGTGCTTACGTTGTCCCGCATTTGGTACAGCGCA
GTAACCGGCAAAATCGCGCCGAAGGATGTCGCTGCCGACTGGGCAATGGAGCGCCTGCCGGCCCAGTATC
AGCCCGTCATACTTGAAGCTAGACAGGCTTATCTTGGACAAGAAGAAGATCGCTTGGCCTCGCGCGCAGA
TCAGTTGGAAGAATTTGTCCACTACGTGAAAGGCGAGATCACCAAGGTAGTCGGCAAATAACCCTCGAGC
CACCCATGACCAAAATCCCTTAACGTGAGTTACGCGTCGTTCCACTGAGCGTCAGACCCCGTAGAAAAGA
TCAAAGGATCTTCTTGAGATCCTTTTTTTCTGCGCGTAATCTGCTGCTTGCAAACAAAAAAACCACCGCT
ACCAGCGGTGGTTTGTTTGCCGGATCAAGAGCTACCAACTCTTTTTCCGAAGGTAACTGGCTTCAGCAGA
GCGCAGATACCAAATACTGTCCTTCTAGTGTAGCCGTAGTTAGGCCACCACTTCAAGAACTCTGTAGCAC
CGCCTACATACCTCGCTCTGCTAATCCTGTTACCAGTGGCTGCTGCCAGTGGCGATAAGTCGTGTCTTAC
CGGGTTGGACTCAAGACGATAGTTACCGGATAAGGCGCAGCGGTCGGGCTGAACGGGGGGTTCGTGCACA
CAGCCCAGCTTGGAGCGAACGACCTACACCGAACTGAGATACCTACAGCGTGAGCATTGAGAAAGCGCCA
CGCTTCCCGAAGGGAGAAAGGCGGACAGGTATCCGGTAAGCGGCAGGGTCGGAACAGGAGAGCGCACGAG
GGAGCTTCCAGGGGGAAACGCCTGGTATCTTTATAGTCCTGTCGGGTTTCGCCACCTCTGACTTGAGCGT
CGATTTTTGTGATGCTCGTCAGGGGGGCGGAGCCTATGGAAAAACGCCAGCAACGCGGCCTTTTTACGGT
TCCTGGCCTTTTGCTGGCCTTTTGCTCACATGTT
Features (pLannotate 1.2.2; 13 found; start..end, strand, type, name):
    121..213     +  CDS            lacI (fragment): lac repressor; lacI; The lac repressor binds to the lac operator to inhibit transcription in E. coli. This inhibition can be relieved by adding lactose or isopropyl-β-D-thiogalactopyranoside (IPTG).
    268..295     -  terminator     rrnB T2 terminator: transcription terminator T2 from the E. coli rrnB gene
    427..470     +  terminator     rrnB T1 terminator: Escherichia coli rrnB; transcription terminator T1 from the E. coli rrnB gene
    517..553     -  CDS            lacZα (fragment): LacZα fragment of β-galactosidase; lacZ fragment
    569..668     +  protein_bind   attL1: mutant version of attL; recombination site for the Gateway® LR reaction LR Clonase™
    703..1245    +  CDS            RAP1B: RAP1B_HUMAN - Experimental evidence at protein level: Swiss-Prot protein existence level 1. GTP-binding protein that possesses intrinsic GTPase activity. Contributes to the polarizing activity of KRIT1 and CDH5 in the establishment and maintenance of correct endothelial cell polarity and vascular lumen. Required for the localization of phosphorylated PRKCZ, PARD3 and TIAM1 to the cell junction. Plays a role in the establishment of basal endothelial barrier function. From Homo sapiens (Human).
   1303..2010    +  CDS            mCherry: mCherry is a basic (constitutively fluorescent) red fluorescent protein published in 2004, derived from Discosoma sp.. It is reported to be a very rapidly-maturing monomer with low acid sensitivity.
   2043..2142    -  protein_bind   attL2: mutant version of attL; recombination site for the Gateway® LR reaction LR Clonase™
   2160..2178    -  promoter       T7 promoter: promoter for bacteriophage T7 RNA polymerase
   2368..2391    +  promoter       Pc promoter (fragment): intI1 (promoter lies within the coding sequence); class 1 integron promoter
   2567..2623    +  CDS            GmR (fragment): gentamycin acetyltransferase; aacC1; confers resistance to gentamycin
   2630..3421    +  CDS            SmR: aminoglycoside adenylyltransferase (Murphy, 1985); aadA; confers resistance to spectinomycin and streptomycin
   3514..4102    +  rep_origin     ori: high-copy-number ColE1/pMB1/pBR322/pUC origin of replication
