[The description below was written by a language model from this plasmid's Addgene catalogue record and pLannotate feature annotations shown in this document.]
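Description:
pBD24 is a Gateway entry clone built on the pCR8/GW/TOPO backbone, a small (about 4.2 kb) bacterial cloning plasmid rather than an expression vector in its own right. It is propagated in E. coli from a high-copy ColE1/pUC-type origin and selected with spectinomycin through the aadA (SmR) aminoglycoside adenylyltransferase gene. The short Pc promoter, gentamicin-resistance, lacI and lacZα fragments annotated in the sequence appear to be backbone remnants rather than functional parts. The rrnB T1 and T2 terminators sit upstream of the cloning region, where they insulate the insert from read-through transcription originating in the backbone.

The payload, introduced by Gibson assembly, is the C. elegans small GTPase gene rap-1 fused at its C terminus to the monomeric red fluorescent protein mCherry. The automated annotation labels the first coding sequence as human RAP1B, which most likely reflects the high conservation of Rap1 proteins, since the catalogue entry gives the species as C. elegans. The fusion is flanked by attL1 and attL2 sites, so an LR Clonase reaction can move the whole rap-1::mCherry cassette directionally into any attR-containing destination vector. No promoter for expression in worms is annotated within the att-flanked region. The only nearby promoter is a T7 promoter lying outside attL2 on the opposite strand, so expression depends on the regulatory elements supplied by the chosen destination vector. The plasmid's stated purpose is to provide this entry point into Gateway vectors, and the associated work concerns Rap/Rac signalling in C. elegans synaptic development, where a tagged RAP-1 would allow the protein to be expressed and visualised.
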