Addgene plasmid #245764: pBD24
Purpose: Allows for rap-1::mCherry entry into Gateway Vectors
Depositing lab: Salvatore Cherra. Depositing organization: University of Kentucky. Publication: A PDZ-RapGEF promotes synaptic development in C. elegans through a Rap/Rac signaling pathway. Lamb R, Scales M, Watkins J, Werner M, Cherra SJ. Development. 2025 Aug 1:dev.204678. doi: 10.1242/dev.204678. PubMed 40748210.
Backbone
  Vector backbone: pCR8/GW/TOPO
  Vector type: Unspecified
Growth in bacteria
  Bacterial resistance: Spectinomycin, 50 μg/mL
  Growth temperature: 37°C
  Growth strain: DH5alpha
  Copy number: High Copy
Gene/Insert
  Gene/Insert name: rap-1::mCherry
  Species: C. elegans (nematode)
  Tag / fusion protein: mCherry (C terminal on insert)
  Cloning method: Gibson Cloning
Terms and licenses: Academic/Nonprofit Terms; Industry Terms: Not Available to Industry
How to cite: pBD24 was a gift from Salvatore Cherra (Addgene plasmid # 245764 ; http://n2t.net/addgene:245764 ; RRID:Addgene_245764)
